>Addgene plasmid #63028 | Or33a-Gal4 | addgene partial sequence | sequence record 108854 | pCasper-F 5'-gggttttattaacttacat-3'
CGCCGGGGATCAGATCCGCGGCCGCGAATTCACTAGTGATTCTGTTCCTCTACACGAAACTTTACCGCAT
AATAAGAAGTTTAAGTTTAATTTAAAATCCTTAAATTGGTGCGATAGCCAAAGTTTACAAAGTGGCTCCA
TGGGTCGGCAAACTTTGCGAAGCCATCCTTGGACTCAAATATTGTTGTTCCATTGCCAAACATAAGCTGA
CTATGCAAAACTTTTGTTTGGCAAGCGAAACGCGCGTTCTATGCAAAATGGTAACCGGAAACACGGTTAC
CAGATTAAGCCAGGCTGAACTTGGCCAAATTGGGAGCCGGCTGCGTAATTTCGGCACATGATTGATTGCC
CTCGCGTGTTGTCTGCCTAGACCACCCTGGCGTATGCGCAATATGAGAACATAACAAATATGGAATGCGC
GTGACCGCTGTGTCATGTCTATCTTCCCATCCAACTTTTTTTTTCCCCCCCATTCCACGTATGCATCCAA
TTAATATGCATCTCTTTGGCAGACAAAAAAGTCTTTCAAGTGCAACTGGGCATTGTCACACATTAACCTG
CTAATGAGTCGGCGTGGCAAGGTCAAATGTGCAAGCACTTAGTCTAATGATAAGCAAAGAATACCAGCCC
AGCACAATCATACCGAAAATTCCACAAATAGCCATGAGAAAAAAACGAAGGAAACCACTGCCACAGGGAA
CGGGGCGGGCTATCGGTGCGCTGGTTAGGAAAAACTACACAAATCGTTCAACACTTGGCGGCACTTAAAT
GGGGAAAACCACATGATAAAATTAGACGATTAGCAGTGGCCGCAAGTGCAGATACACAGACACTATTACT
GAGGAAGTAAGCATTTAGAAAACATGGATGGAGCTAAAGGGGATTTCTTAAATAAAA
