>Addgene plasmid #63028 | Or33a-Gal4 | addgene partial sequence | sequence record 108856 | GAL4Nterm-R 5'-tcagatgtgccctagtcagc-3'
GGGAGAGTAGCGACACTCCCAGTTGTTCTTCAGACACTTGGCGCACTTCGGTTTTTCTTTGGAGCACTTG
AGCTTTTTAAGTCGGCAAATATCGCATGCTTGTTCGATAGAAGACAGAAGCTTGATATCGCCTCCCAGAC
CGGCAACGAAAATCACGTTCTTGTTGGTCAAAGTAAACGACATGGTGACTTCTTTTTTGCTTTAGCAGGC
TCTTTCGATCCCCGGGAATTGGTCGACTCTAGCGGTACCGTACCCTAGAGGATCGCTCGAGGTTTAAACA
GATCTGCATGCTCTAGAGGATCCAGATCCACTAGTGGCCTATGCGGCCGCGGGAATTCGATTATTTGAAA
CAATTGGACAAGTTATGTACCGCCTTTCCTTTTATACTGGTCCCTTTTAATAATTAAATTTAAGTCGGGT
AGACGTAATTGTTGTCCCCGCAATTATATTTAATTGATTCCAGCAATTATCACCTATTTGTGTAAAGCAA
GTGTGAGCCGTGGCGTAATAACATTAATAAATACAAGTTCTTCACTTAGATATTTACGGATTAGGTAAAT
AATTGACCAGATGTTAATTTTTAAAAAATAATACCATGCTTAATTTTACAAAATTTTCATTTTGCCTAAA
TATTACAATCCACAATAAAGTTAATAGTGTTTAATAGTAAAATCATTTTTTTCAGTAGGAAAAAAGTGAC
CAAAAATAATATTGCCTATAACCTTTTTAGTACTTTTAGTTGAAGAACCCCATTTTCTATCATTCTACAC
ACAAATCCTGTGCGGTAACTAAGCGTACAAAATGGACATTAAAAATGTAGTTAAAAGTCGTGCAAATGTT
GTCCCATGATCTCTTATGCAACTGCACTGACTTAGTTGCCATTATTTGGCATTAAAACTCTTATCGACAG
CTGCTGGGAGTAATAAAAAGGGATAGATTCTTTCGTAGCTGTTAAAAAAGTTGTAACTTTTACCTTTCAA
ATGTTTTATAACCGCCATCGATAAGTTT
