[The description below was written by a language model from this plasmid's Addgene catalogue record.]
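Description:
Or33a-Gal4 is an insect expression construct built on the pCasperAUG-Gal4-X backbone (about 12 kb without insert), designed to drive the yeast transcription factor Gal4 in the expression pattern of the Drosophila melanogaster odorant receptor gene Or33a. It is propagated in E. coli under ampicillin selection; the record lists copy number as unknown and does not include a feature table, so the bacterial origin, any fly transformation marker and the transposon elements usually associated with pCasper-family vectors are not itemised here.

The insert is a roughly 5.2 kb fragment of Or33a promoter sequence from D. melanogaster, cloned into a NotI site that is preserved on both sides, immediately 5' of the Gal4 coding region carried by the backbone. Because the same enzyme flanks both ends, the fragment's orientation cannot be inferred from the cloning sites alone. The backbone supplies the translational start: the first 18 amino acids of Drosophila ADH are fused to yeast Gal4 residues 1–881, so the cloned regulatory DNA need only provide transcriptional control, while the "AUG" leader ensures initiation of a full-length Gal4 fusion.

In use, the construct serves as the driver half of the binary Gal4/UAS system. Flies carrying it should produce Gal4 in the cells where the Or33a regulatory sequences are active, and crossing them to UAS-responder lines allows reporters or effectors to be expressed selectively in those cells. The associated work concerns the genetic and functional organisation of the Drosophila antennal lobe, consistent with use for labelling and mapping the projections of defined olfactory neuron populations.
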