Addgene plasmid #63028: Or33a-Gal4
Purpose: To express Gal4 in the pattern of the Drosophila melanogaster odorant receptor Or33a, using the promoter sequences of the gene cloned 5' of Gal4
Depositing lab: Leslie Vosshall. Depositing organization: Rockefeller University. Publication: Genetic and functional subdivision of the Drosophila antennal lobe. Fishilevich E, Vosshall LB. Curr Biol. 2005 Sep 6;15(17):1548-53. 10.1016/j.cub.2005.07.066 PubMed 16139209.
Backbone
  Vector backbone: pCasperAUG-Gal4-X
  Backbone manufacturer: Leslie Vosshall Lab
  Backbone size w/o insert (bp): 12000
  Vector type: Insect Expression
Growth in bacteria
  Bacterial resistance: Ampicillin, 100 μg/mL
  Growth temperature: 37°C
  Growth strain: DH5alpha
  Copy number: Unknown
Gene/Insert
  Gene/Insert name: Drosophila melanogaster Or33a promoter
  Species: D. melanogaster (fly)
  Insert size (bp): 5155
  Tag / fusion protein: Drosophila ADH (aa's 1-18) fused to Yeast Gal4 (aa's 1-881) (C terminal on backbone)
  Cloning method: Restriction Enzyme; 5′ cloning site NotI (not destroyed); 3′ cloning site NotI (not destroyed)
  Sequencing primers: 5′ pCasper-F 5'-gggttttattaacttacat-3'; 3′ GAL4Nterm-R 5'-tcagatgtgccctagtcagc-3'
Terms and licenses: Academic/Nonprofit Terms; Industry Terms: Not Available to Industry
How to cite: Or33a-Gal4 was a gift from Leslie Vosshall (Addgene plasmid # 63028 ; http://n2t.net/addgene:63028 ; RRID:Addgene_63028)
